Addgene plasmid #38257: pET22b-GFP-CPDSalI
Depositing lab: Matthew Bogyo & Aimee Shen. Depositing organization: Stanford University. Publication: Simplified, enhanced protein purification using an inducible, autoprocessing enzyme tag. Shen A, Lupardus PJ, Morell M, Ponder EL, Sadaghiani AM, Garcia KC, Bogyo M. PLoS One. 2009 Dec 2;4(12):e8119. 10.1371/journal.pone.0008119 PubMed 19956581.
Backbone
  Vector backbone: Addgene Plasmid #38251 (pET22b-CPDSalI)
  Backbone manufacturer: Matthew Bogyo laboratory
  Backbone size w/o insert (bp): 6126
  Total vector size (bp): 6843
  Vector type: Bacterial Expression
Growth in bacteria
  Bacterial resistance: Ampicillin, 100 μg/mL
  Growth temperature: 37°C
  Growth strain: DH5alpha
  Copy number: Low Copy
Gene/Insert
  Gene/Insert name: eGFP
  Insert size (bp): 717
  Mutation: cloned from pEGFPN3 (Clonetech)
  Promoter: T7
  Tag / fusion protein: Vibrio cholerae MARTX toxin cysteine protease domain (CPD) (aa3440-3650) (C terminal on backbone); 6xHis (C terminal on backbone)
  Cloning method: Restriction Enzyme; 5′ cloning site NdeI (not destroyed); 3′ cloning site SalI (not destroyed)
  Sequencing primers: 5′ T7 promoter; 3′ T7 terminator
Terms and licenses: Academic/Nonprofit Terms; Industry Terms: Not Available to Industry
Depositor comments: Encodes untagged eGFP fused to Vibrio cholerae MARTX toxin cysteine protease domain (CPD) to be used as a positive control for protein purification
How to cite: pET22b-GFP-CPDSalI was a gift from Matthew Bogyo & Aimee Shen (Addgene plasmid # 38257 ; http://n2t.net/addgene:38257 ; RRID:Addgene_38257)
