[The description below was written by a language model from this plasmid's Addgene catalogue record.]
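Description:
pET22b-GFP-CPDSalI is a bacterial expression plasmid of about 6.8 kb, built on the pET22b-CPDSalI backbone, a pET22b derivative that carries an autoprocessing protease tag. It is selected with ampicillin, is recorded as low copy, and is propagated in a cloning strain such as DH5alpha. As with other pET vectors, expression from its T7 promoter requires a host that supplies T7 RNA polymerase. No feature table accompanies the record, so the origin of replication and other backbone elements are not listed explicitly.

The payload is a 717 bp eGFP coding sequence, derived from pEGFP-N3 and inserted between NdeI and SalI sites, both of which are retained. This places eGFP in frame with two C-terminal elements supplied by the backbone: the cysteine protease domain (CPD, residues 3440-3650) of the Vibrio cholerae MARTX toxin, followed by a 6xHis tag. eGFP itself carries no additional tag. The design follows the associated publication's concept of an inducible, autoprocessing enzyme tag. The His tag allows the fusion to be captured on metal-affinity resin, and the CPD can then be triggered to cleave itself from its fusion partner. From general knowledge of this domain, the trigger is the small molecule inositol hexakisphosphate. Cleavage releases the target protein while the CPD-His portion stays bound to the resin.

The depositors describe this construct as a positive control for CPD-based protein purification. The fluorescent eGFP provides an easily tracked cargo for checking expression, capture and on-column cleavage before the system is applied to other proteins cloned into the parent vector.
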