>Addgene plasmid #38257 | pET22b-GFP-CPDSalI | addgene partial sequence | sequence record 49647 | T7term 5'-GCTAGTTATTGCTCAGCGG-3'
TTTCGGGCTTTGTTAGCAGCCGGATCTCAGTGGTGGTGGTGGTGGTGCTCGAGACCTTGCGCGTCCCAGC
TTAGCGAAACTTTGTTGTTTTCTGCCTTTTGAACCCAATCGCCATTCGCGTCCTTGGTATGCTTACGTCC
CGCCTCGTCTACGGCCAGTTCAGAACTACGAACAGAGACATCGACACGAAGACCATTCGCATCCATCGCG
TTAATAAACTGATGACCAAAGCCTTTTTGCTTGTCGTCACTCACCAAAGAACAACCAACAATACTGATGT
GATCCGGTTTGTTGTTGATGTTTTCGGCTTGATTAAACGACTGTTGGAACTTGGCCAATTTCACGGCCAA
CTCATCGGCACTGTAACCACTTAAGCGAGTATTGTTAGTTTCTGAGTGGTCGCGACCATGCCCCACCAAC
TGCCAACGTAGCTTTCCATCCAGTTTTGACGGATCGCCATACACCACGCGATAGTTGCCGTCTGAATCGA
GCTGCACCACCACACTGCTTTCAGCATGTTTACCTGCTAAATTGGCTGCCGCTTTTGCTACTACCGGGTC
GTTTTCCATTTGAACGATGATTTGACCGTCGAAGCGGGTTTCACCACCATCTGTCGTTGGTGTAACCGTA
ATCGGGCCCCAGCTATTAACATTTTGATTATGGAGTATTTTTCCATCCGCTAATGCGTCGACCTTGTACA
GCTCGTCCATGCCGAGAGTGATCCCGGCGGCGGTCACGAACTCCANCAGGACCATGTGATCGCGCTTCTC
GTTGGGGTCTTTGCTCAGGGCGGACTGGGTGCTCAGGTAGT
